Addgene plasmid #22340: pCI-MOR40-1
Depositing lab: Hiroaki Matsunami. Depositing organization: Duke University. Publication: Odor coding by a Mammalian receptor repertoire. Saito H, Chi Q, Zhuang H, Matsunami H, Mainland JD. Sci Signal. 2009 . 2(60):ra9. 10.1126/scisignal.2000016 PubMed 19261596.
Backbone
  Vector backbone: pCI
  Backbone manufacturer: Promega
  Backbone size w/o insert (bp): 4006
  Vector type: Mammalian Expression
Growth in bacteria
  Bacterial resistance: Ampicillin, 100 μg/mL
  Growth temperature: 37°C
  Growth strain: DH5alpha
  Copy number: Unknown
Gene/Insert
  Gene/Insert name: MOR40-1 (alt name: Mus musculus olfactory receptor 683)
  Species: M. musculus (mouse)
  Insert size (bp): 960
  GenBank ID: NM_147045
  Entrez Gene: Olfr683 (a.k.a. MOR40-1)
  Tag / fusion protein: Rho (N terminal on insert)
  Cloning method: Restriction Enzyme; 5′ cloning site NheI (not destroyed); 3′ cloning site NotI (not destroyed)
  Sequencing primers: 5′ T7; 3′ EBV-rev
Terms and licenses: Academic/Nonprofit Terms; Industry Terms: Not Available to Industry
How to cite: pCI-MOR40-1 was a gift from Hiroaki Matsunami (Addgene plasmid # 22340 ; http://n2t.net/addgene:22340 ; RRID:Addgene_22340)
