[The description below was written by a language model from this plasmid's Addgene catalogue record and pLannotate feature annotations shown in this document.]
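Description:
pCI-MOR40-1 is a mammalian expression plasmid built on the Promega pCI backbone that carries the mouse olfactory receptor MOR40-1 (Olfr683), a roughly 960 bp insert cloned between NheI and NotI sites that both remain intact. The sequence record is about 5 kb. In bacteria the plasmid replicates from a high-copy ColE1/pUC-type origin and is selected with ampicillin through the β-lactamase gene and its own promoter. An f1 phage origin is also present, which allows single-stranded DNA to be produced. Short annotated fragments of lacZα, bom, rop and SV40 large T antigen appear to be backbone remnants rather than functional elements.

Expression in mammalian cells is driven by the human cytomegalovirus immediate-early enhancer and promoter, followed by the chimeric β-globin/immunoglobulin heavy chain intron, which generally improves transcript processing and expression levels. A T7 promoter sits just upstream of the insert and serves as a priming site for sequencing or as a start point for in vitro transcription. The transcript ends at an SV40 polyadenylation signal. The receptor carries an N-terminal Rho tag, a short rhodopsin-derived sequence commonly added to odorant receptors to help them reach the cell surface and to allow detection. The automated annotation labels the coding region as human OR56A4, which most likely reflects a closest-homologue match in the protein database, since the catalogue entry identifies the insert as the mouse gene. The tag itself is not annotated separately, although the gap between the T7 promoter and the annotated coding region could accommodate it.

The associated publication concerns odor coding across a mammalian receptor repertoire, so the construct is suited to heterologous expression of this receptor in cultured cells to test its responses to odorants.
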