Features (pLannotate 1.2.2; 14 found; start..end, strand, type, name):
    140..517     +  enhancer       CMV enhancer: human cytomegalovirus immediate early enhancer
    519..718     +  promoter       CMV promoter: human cytomegalovirus (CMV) immediate early promoter
    857..989     +  intron         chimeric intron: chimera between introns from human β-globin and immunoglobulin heavy chain genes
   1034..1052    +  promoter       T7 promoter: promoter for bacteriophage T7 RNA polymerase
   1151..2083    +  CDS            OR56A4: O56A4_HUMAN - Experimental evidence at transcript level: Swiss-Prot protein existence level 2. Odorant receptor. From Homo sapiens (Human).
   2116..2237    -  polyA_signal   SV40 poly(A) signal: SV40 polyadenylation signal
   2260..2328    -  CDS            large T antigen (fragment): large T antigen from SV40 (simian virus 40)
   2347..2414    +  CDS            lacZα (fragment): LacZα fragment of β-galactosidase; lacZ fragment
   2418..2846    +  rep_origin     f1 ori (sequence partly withheld): f1 bacteriophage origin of replication; arrow indicates direction of (+) strand synthesis
   2874..2973    -  misc_feature   bom (fragment): basis of mobility region from pBR322
   3075..3110    -  CDS            rop (fragment): Rop protein, which maintains plasmids at low copy number; rop
   3205..3309    +  promoter       AmpR promoter: bla
   3310..4170    +  CDS            AmpR: β-lactamase; bla; confers resistance to ampicillin, carbenicillin, and related antibiotics
   4341..4929    +  rep_origin     ori: high-copy-number ColE1/pMB1/pBR322/pUC origin of replication
>Addgene plasmid #22340 | pCI-MOR40-1 | depositor full sequence | sequence record 10250 | Author sequence
TCAATATTGGCCATTAGCCATATTATTCATTGGTTATATAGCATAAATCAATATTGGCTATTGGCCATTG
CATACGTTGTATCTATATCATAATATGTACATTTATATTGGCTCATGTCCAATATGACCGCCATGTTGGC
ATTGATTATTGACTAGTTATTAATAGTAATCAATTACGGGGTCATTAGTTCATAGCCCATATATGGAGTT
CCGCGTTACATAACTTACGGTAAATGGCCCGCCTGGCTGACCGCCCAACGACCCCCGCCCATTGACGTCA
ATAATGACGTATGTTCCCATAGTAACGCCAATAGGGACTTTCCATTGACGTCAATGGGTGGAGTATTTAC
GGTAAACTGCCCACTTGGCAGTACATCAAGTGTATCATATGCCAAGTCCGCCCCCTATTGACGTCAATGA
CGGTAAATGGCCCGCCTGGCATTATGCCCAGTACATGACCTTACGGGACTTTCCTACTTGGCAGTACATC
TACGTATTAGTCATCGCTATTACCATGGTGATGCGGTTTTGGCAGTACACCAATGGGCGTGGATAGCGGT
TTGACTCACGGGGATTTCCAAGTCTCCACCCCATTGACGTCAATGGGAGTTTGTTTTGGCACCAAAATCA
ACGGGACTTTCCAAAATGTCGTAATAACCCCGCCCCGTTGACGCAAATGGGCGGTAGGCGTGTACGGTGG
GAGGTCTATATAAGCAGAGCTCGTTTAGTGAACCGTCAGATCACTAGAAGCTTTATTGCGGTAGTTTATC
ACAGTTAAATTGCTAACGCAGTCAGTGCTTCTGACACAACAGTCTCGAACTTAAGCTGCAGAAGTTGGTC
GTGAGGCACTGGGCAGGTAAGTATCAAGGTTACAAGACAGGTTTAAGGAGACCAATAGAAACTGGGCTTG
TCGAGACAGAGAAGACTCTTGCGTTTCTGATAGGCACCTATTGGTCTTACTGACATCCACTTTGCCTTTC
TCTCCACAGGTGTCCACTCCCAGTTCAATTACAGCTCTTAAGGCTAGAGTACTTAATACGACTCACTATA
GGCTAGCATGAATGGCACAGAAGGCCCTAACTTCTACGTGCCCTTCTCCAATGCGACGGGTGTGGTACGC
GAATTCACGCGTATGATCAGAAGGCAACACATGGAAGCACAAAGCAACACTTCCTCTATCCTGGCCCCTG
ACTTCCTCCTCATCTGCTTCCCCAACTACCAGACCTGGCAGCATTGGCTGTCCCTGCCCCTCAGCCTCCT
CTTCCTCCTGGCCATGGGAGCCAATGCCACCCTTCTCATCACCATCAGGATGGAGGCCTCTCTGCATGAG
CCCATGTACTACCTGCTCAGCCTTCTGTCCCTGCTGGACATTGTGCTCTGCCTCACTGTCATACCTAAGG
TCCTGGCCATCTTCTGGTTTGACAATAAATCTATTGGCTTCTCTTCCTGCTTCCTCCAGATGTTTGTCAT
GAACAGTTTCCTGACGATGGAGTCCTGCACCTTCATGGTCATGGCTTATGACCGCTATGTGGCCATCTGT
AAGCCTCTACAGTACCCATCCATCATCACTGATCAGTTTGTGGTTAGGGCTGCCATCTTTGTAGCAGCCA
GAAATGGGATTCTTACTATGCCCATCCCCATACTTTCTTCCCAACTGAGATATTGTGCAAGAATTATCAG
GAACTGCATCTGCACTAACATGTCTGTTTCCAAACTCTCCTGTGATGACATCACTTTTAATAAACTCTAC
CAGTTTGTTATAGGTTGGACCCTGCTGGGTTCTGACCTCATCCTCATTGTTCTATCTTATTCATTCATTC
TGAAGGCTGTGCTCAGGATCAAAGCAGAGGGAGCTGTGGCCAAAGCCCTGAGCACATGTGGTTCCCACTT
CATCCTCATCCTCTTCTTCAGCACAGTCTTGCTGGTGCTAGTCATCACTAACCTGGCCAGGGAGAGGATT
CCTCCGGACGTCCCCATCCTGCTCAATATCCTGCATCACCTCATCCCCCCAGCTCTGAATCCCATTGTTT
ATGGGGTAAGAACCAGGGAGATCAAGCAGGGAATACGGAACCTTCTTAGGAGGAGGTTGTAAGCGGCCGC
TTCGAGCAGACATGATAAGATACATTGATGAGTTTGGACAAACCACAACTAGAATGCAGTGAAAAAAATG
CTTTATTTGTGAAATTTGTGATGCTATTGCTTTATTTGTAACCATTATAAGCTGCAATAAACAAGTTAAC
AACAACAATTGCATTCATTTTATGTTTCAGGTTCAGGGGGAGATGTGGGAGGTTTTTTAAAGCAAGTAAA
ACCTCTACAAATGTGGTAAAATCGATAAGGATCCGGGCTGGCGTAATAGCGAAGAGGCCCGCACCGATCG
CCCTTCCCAACAGTTGCGCAGCCTGAATGGCGAATGG
[124 nt withheld, positions 2418-2541]
C
[91 nt withheld, positions 2543-2633]
A
[49 nt withheld, positions 2635-2683]
CCTTTGACGTTGGAGTCCACGTTCTTT
[37 nt withheld, positions 2711-2747]
ACCCTATCTCGGTCTATTCTTTTGATTTATAAGGGATTTTGCCGATTTCGGCCTATTGGTTAAAAAATGA
GCTGATTTAACAAAAATTTAACGCGAATTTTAACAAAATATTAACGCTTACAATTTCCTGATGCGGTATT
TTCTCCTTACGCATCTGTGCGGTATTTCACACCGCATATGGTGCACTCTCAGTACAATCTGCTCTGATGC
CGCATAGTTAAGCCAGCCCCGACACCCGCCAACACCCGCTGACGCGCCCTGACGGGCTTGTCTGCTCCCG
GCATCCGCTTACAGACAAGCTGTGACCGTCTCCGGGAGCTGCATGTGTCAGAGGTTTTCACCGTCATCAC
CGAAACGCGCGAGACGAAAGGGCCTCGTGATACGCCTATTTTTATAGGTTAATGTCATGATAATAATGGT
TTCTTAGACGTCAGGTGGCACTTTTCGGGGAAATGTGCGCGGAACCCCTATTTGTTTATTTTTCTAAATA
CATTCAAATATGTATCCGCTCATGAGACAATAACCCTGATAAATGCTTCAATAATATTGAAAAAGGAAGA
GTATGAGTATTCAACATTTCCGTGTCGCCCTTATTCCCTTTTTTGCGGCATTTTGCCTTCCTGTTTTTGC
TCACCCAGAAACGCTGGTGAAAGTAAAAGATGCTGAAGATCAGTTGGGTGCACGAGTGGGTTACATCGAA
CTGGATCTCAACAGCGGTAAGATCCTTGAGAGTTTTCGCCCCGAAGAACGTTTTCCAATGATGAGCACTT
TTAAAGTTCTGCTATGTGGCGCGGTATTATCCCGTATTGACGCCGGGCAAGAGCAACTCGGTCGCCGCAT
ACACTATTCTCAGAATGACTTGGTTGAGTACTCACCAGTCACAGAAAAGCATCTTACGGATGGCATGACA
GTAAGAGAATTATGCAGTGCTGCCATAACCATGAGTGATAACACTGCGGCCAACTTACTTCTGACAACGA
TCGGAGGACCGAAGGAGCTAACCGCTTTTTTGCACAACATGGGGGATCATGTAACTCGCCTTGATCGTTG
GGAACCGGAGCTGAATGAAGCCATACCAAACGACGAGCGTGACACCACGATGCCTGTAGCAATGGCAACA
ACGTTGCGCAAACTATTAACTGGCGAACTACTTACTCTAGCTTCCCGGCAACAATTAATAGACTGGATGG
AGGCGGATAAAGTTGCAGGACCACTTCTGCGCTCGGCCCTTCCGGCTGGCTGGTTTATTGCTGATAAATC
TGGAGCCGGTGAGCGTGGGTCTCGCGGTATCATTGCAGCACTGGGGCCAGATGGTAAGCCCTCCCGTATC
GTAGTTATCTACACGACGGGGAGTCAGGCAACTATGGATGAACGAAATAGACAGATCGCTGAGATAGGTG
CCTCACTGATTAAGCATTGGTAACTGTCAGACCAAGTTTACTCATATATACTTTAGATTGATTTAAAACT
TCATTTTTAATTTAAAAGGATCTAGGTGAAGATCCTTTTTGATAATCTCATGACCAAAATCCCTTAACGT
GAGTTTTCGTTCCACTGAGCGTCAGACCCCGTAGAAAAGATCAAAGGATCTTCTTGAGATCCTTTTTTTC
TGCGCGTAATCTGCTGCTTGCAAACAAAAAAACCACCGCTACCAGCGGTGGTTTGTTTGCCGGATCAAGA
GCTACCAACTCTTTTTCCGAAGGTAACTGGCTTCAGCAGAGCGCAGATACCAAATACTGTTCTTCTAGTG
TAGCCGTAGTTAGGCCACCACTTCAAGAACTCTGTAGCACCGCCTACATACCTCGCTCTGCTAATCCTGT
TACCAGTGGCTGCTGCCAGTGGCGATAAGTCGTGTCTTACCGGGTTGGACTCAAGACGATAGTTACCGGA
TAAGGCGCAGCGGTCGGGCTGAACGGGGGGTTCGTGCACACAGCCCAGCTTGGAGCGAACGACCTACACC
GAACTGAGATACCTACAGCGTGAGCTATGAGAAAGCGCCACGCTTCCCGAAGGGAGAAAGGCGGACAGGT
ATCCGGTAAGCGGCAGGGTCGGAACAGGAGAGCGCACGAGGGAGCTTCCAGGGGGAAACGCCTGGTATCT
TTATAGTCCTGTCGGGTTTCGCCACCTCTGACTTGAGCGTCGATTTTTGTGATGCTCGTCAGGGGGGCGG
AGCCTATGGAAAAACGCCAGCAACGCGGCCTTTTTACGGTTCCTGGCCTTTTGCTGGCCTTTTGCTCACA
TGGCTCGACAGATCT
