>Addgene plasmid #22340 | pCI-MOR40-1 | addgene partial sequence | sequence record 28173 | 22340 with T7
CTACTTCTACGTGCCCTTCTCCAATGCGACGGGTGTGGTACGCGAATTCACGCGTATGATCAGAAGGCAA
CACATGGAAGCACAAAGCAACACTTCCTCTATCCTGGCCCCTGACTTCCTCCTCATCTGCTTCCCCAACT
ACCAGACCTGGCAGCATTGGCTGTCCCTGCCCCTCAGCCTCCTCTTCCTCCTGGCCATGGGAGCCAATGC
CACCCTTCTCATCACCATCAGGATGGAGGCCTCTCTGCATGAGCCCATGTACTACCTGCTCAGCCTTCTG
TCCCTGCTGGACATTGTGCTCTGCCTCACTGTCATACCTAAGGTCCTGGCCATCTTCTGGTTTGACAATA
AATCTATTGGCTTCTCTTCCTGCTTCCTCCAGATGTTTGTCATGAACAGTTTCCTGACGATGGAGTCCTG
CACCTTCATGGTCATGGCTTATGACCGCTATGTGGCCATCTGTAAGCCTCTACAGTACCCATCCATCATC
ACTGATCAGTTTGTGGTTAGGGCTGCCATCTTTGTAGCAGCCAGAAATGGGATTCTTACTATGCCCATCC
CCATACTTTCTTCCCAACTGAGATATTGTGCAAGAATTATCAGGAACTGCATCTGCACTAACATGTCTGT
TTCCAAACTCTCCTGTGATGACATCACTTTTAATAAACTCTACCAGTTTGTTATAGGTTGGACCCTGCTG
GGTTCTGACCTCATCCTCATTGTTCTATCTTATTCATTCATTCTGAAGGCTGTGCTCAGGAATCAAAAGC
AGAGGGAAGCTGTGGCCAAA
